Addgene plasmid #191516: pL5_3xG22-DCAF8L2_X1
Purpose: Expression of nuclear v8 ZF-DdCBE in mammalian cells (C-terminal DddAN, Left)
Depositing lab: David Liu. Depositing organization: Broad Institute. Publication: Compact zinc finger base editors that edit mitochondrial or nuclear DNA in vitro and in vivo. Willis JCW, Silva-Pinheiro P, Widdup L, Minczuk M, Liu DR. Nat Commun. 2022 Nov 23;13(1):7204. doi: 10.1038/s41467-022-34784-7. PubMed 36418298.
Backbone
  Vector backbone: pL5
  Total vector size (bp): 6015
  Vector type: Mammalian Expression
Growth in bacteria
  Bacterial resistance: Ampicillin, 100 μg/mL
  Growth temperature: 37°C
  Growth strain: DH5alpha
  Copy number: High Copy
Gene/Insert
  Gene/Insert name: ZF-DdCBE 3xG22-DCAF8L2 X1
  Promoter: CMV
  Cloning method: Gibson Cloning
  Sequencing primers: 5′ atggtgatgcggttttggcagtacatcaat; 3′ tgaataatcaaacaaaaattatccaggacc
Terms and licenses: Academic/Nonprofit Terms; Industry Terms: Not Available to Industry
How to cite: pL5_3xG22-DCAF8L2_X1 was a gift from David Liu (Addgene plasmid # 191516 ; http://n2t.net/addgene:191516 ; RRID:Addgene_191516)
