[The description below was written by a language model from this plasmid's Addgene catalogue record and pLannotate feature annotations shown in this document.]
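Description:
pL5_3xG22-DCAF8L2_X1 is a roughly 6 kb mammalian expression plasmid on the pL5 backbone that encodes one half (the "Left" arm) of a nuclear-targeted, version 8 zinc finger DddA-derived cytosine base editor (ZF-DdCBE). It is propagated in E. coli as a high-copy plasmid through a ColE1/pUC-type origin with ampicillin selection from the bla gene. It also carries an f1 phage origin and remnants of lac regulatory sequence from the backbone.

The editor open reading frame is driven by the CMV immediate early enhancer and promoter, with a T7 promoter just downstream. The annotation picks up an EGR1-like segment, consistent with a Zif268-type zinc finger array that provides DNA targeting. This is followed by a fragment of the Burkholderia DddA double-stranded DNA cytidine deaminase and a copy of the phage PBS2 uracil glycosylase inhibitor (UGI). According to the record, the deaminase portion is the DddA N-terminal split half placed at the C-terminus of the zinc finger protein. Split DddA halves are designed to be inactive alone, so this construct would be co-expressed with a matching "Right" partner that binds an adjacent site and reconstitutes deaminase activity. UGI blocks uracil excision and so favours C•G-to-T•A conversion. The name suggests a site at DCAF8L2, but the record does not spell out the target, and no nuclear localisation signals or linkers are annotated.

A separate SV40/EM7 promoter cassette encodes blasticidin S deaminase with an SV40 polyadenylation signal, which could allow blasticidin selection. The adjacent bleomycin-resistance annotations are only fragments.
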