Features (pLannotate 1.2.2; 23 found; start..end, strand, type, name):
     28..80      -  misc_feature   bom (fragment): basis of mobility region from pBR322
    235..614     +  enhancer       CMV enhancer: human cytomegalovirus immediate early enhancer
    615..818     +  promoter       CMV promoter: human cytomegalovirus (CMV) immediate early promoter
    814..847     +  LTR            5' LTR (truncated) (fragment): truncated 5' long terminal repeat (LTR) from HIV-1
    863..881     +  promoter       T7 promoter: promoter for bacteriophage T7 RNA polymerase
   1117..1200    +  CDS            egr1 (fragment): EGR1_XENTR - Also known as egr From Xenopus tropicalis (Western clawed frog) (Silurana tropicalis).
   1411..1734    +  CDS            dddA (fragment): DDDA_BURC1 - Experimental evidence at protein level: Swiss-Prot protein existence level 1. Toxic component of a toxin-immunity protein module, which functions as a cellular contact-dependent growth inhibition (CDI) system. CDI modules allow bacteria to communicate with and inhibit the growth of closely related neighboring bacteria in a contact-dependent fashion. Bacteria that have this module inhibit or kill bacteria without it, giving them a growth advantage. Probably specifically inhibited by cognate immunity protein DddI (Probable). The C-terminal 163 residue fragment has double-stranded DN
   1744..1992    +  CDS            UGI: UNGI_BPPB2 - Experimental evidence at protein level: Swiss-Prot protein existence level 1. This protein binds specifically and reversibly to the host uracil-DNA glycosylase, preventing removal of uracil residues from PBS2 DNA by the host uracil-excision repair system. From Bacillus phage PBS2 (Bacteriophage PBS2).
   2204..2225    +  promoter       SV40 promoter (fragment): SV40 enhancer and early promoter
   2246..2674    +  rep_origin     f1 ori (sequence partly withheld): f1 bacteriophage origin of replication; arrow indicates direction of (+) strand synthesis
   2688..3017    +  promoter       SV40 promoter: SV40 enhancer and early promoter
   3065..3110    +  promoter       EM7 promoter: synthetic bacterial promoter&nbsp
   3131..3529    +  CDS            BSD: blasticidin S deaminase; Aspergillus terreus BSD; confers resistance to blasticidin
   3530..3557    +  CDS            BleoR (fragment): antibiotic-binding protein; Sh ble from Streptoalloteichus hindustanus; confers resistance to bleomycin, phleomycin, and Zeocin™
   3567..3692    +  CDS            ble (fragment): BLE_KLEPN - Experimental evidence at protein level: Swiss-Prot protein existence level 1. Binding protein with a strong affinity to the bleomycin family of antibiotics. Binds to CL990; an antimitotic-antibiotic compound. From Klebsiella pneumoniae.
   3687..3808    +  polyA_signal   SV40 poly(A) signal: SV40 polyadenylation signal
   3881..3897    -  protein_bind   lac operator: The lac repressor binds to the lac operator to inhibit transcription in E. coli. This inhibition can be relieved by adding lactose or isopropyl-β-D-thiogalactopyranoside (IPTG). lac repressor encoded by lacI
   3905..3935    -  promoter       lac promoter: promoter for the E. coli lac operon
   3950..3971    -  protein_bind   CAP binding site: CAP binding activates transcription in the presence of cAMP. E. coli catabolite activator protein
   3984..4076    -  CDS            lacI (fragment): lac repressor; lacI; The lac repressor binds to the lac operator to inhibit transcription in E. coli. This inhibition can be relieved by adding lactose or isopropyl-β-D-thiogalactopyranoside (IPTG).
   4259..4847    -  rep_origin     ori: high-copy-number ColE1/pMB1/pBR322/pUC origin of replication
   5018..5878    -  CDS            AmpR: β-lactamase; bla; confers resistance to ampicillin, carbenicillin, and related antibiotics
   5879..5983    -  promoter       AmpR promoter: bla
>Addgene plasmid #191516 | pL5_3xG22-DCAF8L2_X1 | addgene full sequence | sequence record 375374 | Addgene NGS Result
GACGGATCGGGAGATCTCCCGATCCCCTATGGTGCACTCTCAGTACAATCTGCTCTGATGCCGCATAGTT
AAGCCAGTATCTGCTCCCTGCTTGTGTGTTGGAGGTCGCTGAGTAGTGCGCGAGCAAAATTTAAGCTACA
ACAAGGCAAGGCTTGACCGACAATTGCATGAAGAATCTGCTTAGGGTTAGGCGTTTTGCGCTGCTTCGCG
ATGTACGGGCCAGATATACGCGTTGACATTGATTATTGACTAGTTATTAATAGTAATCAATTACGGGGTC
ATTAGTTCATAGCCCATATATGGAGTTCCGCGTTACATAACTTACGGTAAATGGCCCGCCTGGCTGACCG
CCCAACGACCCCCGCCCATTGACGTCAATAATGACGTATGTTCCCATAGTAACGCCAATAGGGACTTTCC
ATTGACGTCAATGGGTGGAGTATTTACGGTAAACTGCCCACTTGGCAGTACATCAAGTGTATCATATGCC
AAGTACGCCCCCTATTGACGTCAATGACGGTAAATGGCCCGCCTGGCATTATGCCCAGTACATGACCTTA
TGGGACTTTCCTACTTGGCAGTACATCTACGTATTAGTCATCGCTATTACCATGGTGATGCGGTTTTGGC
AGTACATCAATGGGCGTGGATAGCGGTTTGACTCACGGGGATTTCCAAGTCTCCACCCCATTGACGTCAA
TGGGAGTTTGTTTTGGCACCAAAATCAACGGGACTTTCCAAAATGTCGTAACAACTCCGCCCCATTGACG
CAAATGGGCGGTAGGCGTGTACGGTGGGAGGTCTATATAAGCAGAGCTCTCTGGCTAACTAGAGAACCCA
CTGCTTACTGGCTTATCGAAATTAATACGACTCACTATAGGGAGACCCAAGCTGGCTAGCACCATGAAAC
GGACAGCCGACGGAAGCGAGTTCGAGTCACCAAAGAAGAAGCGGAAAGTCAGCGGATCTCCTGCAGCTAA
GAGAGTGAAGCTGGACTCTGGTTCAAAGAGAACTGCTGATGGTTCTGAATTTGAATCTCCTAAAAAAAAA
AGAAAGGTTTCAGGCAGCCCAGCTGCAAAAAGGGTTAAATTGGATAGTGGGTCCGCCGCTATGGCTGAGA
GGCCCTTCGCCTGCGATATATGTGGCAGGAAATTCGCTCGCTCTGATAACCTGGTCAGACACATCCGCAC
CCACACTGGCGAAAAGCCGTTTGCGTGTGACATCTGCGGACGCAAGTTTGCGCGGGAAGACAACCTTCAT
ACGCATATAAGGACACACACCGGTGAGAAACCCTTCGCTTGCGACATTTGCGGGAGAAAGTTTGCACGGA
GCGACAACCTCGTCAGGCATACCAAGATACACCTGCGGGGATCCGGCGGAGGAGGTTCTGGCGGTTCTGG
AGGAAGTGGCAGCTACGCCCTGGGTCCGTATCAGATTAGCGCCCCGCAGCTGCCAGCTTACAATGGTCAG
ACCGTGGGTACCTTCTACTATGTGAACGACGCGGGCGGTCTGGAGAGCAAGGTGTTTAGCAGCGGCGGTC
CAACCCCGTACCCAAACTATGCCAATGCCGGTCATGTGGAGGGTCAGAGCGCCCTGTTCATGCGTGATAA
CGGCATCAGCGAGGGTCTGGTGTTCCACAACAACCCGGAAGGCACCTGCGGTTTTTGCGTGAACATGATC
GAGACCCTGCTGCCGGAAAACGCGAAAATGACCGTGGTGCCGCCGAAAGGTTCTGGCGGCTCAACTAATC
TGAGCGACATCATTGAGAAGGAGACTGGGAAACAGCTGGTCATTCAGGAGTCCATCCTGATGCTGCCTGA
GGAGGTGGAGGAAGTGATCGGCAACAAGCCAGAGTCTGACATCCTGGTGCACACCGCCTACGACGAGTCC
ACAGATGAGAATGTGATGCTGCTGACCTCTGACGCCCCCGAGTATAAGCCTTGGGCCCTGGTCATCCAGG
ATTCTAACGGCGAGAATAAGATCAAGATGCTGTGATAAACCACGATCGTTATGCTGATCATACCCTAATG
ATCCCAGCAAGATAATGTCCTGTCTTCTAAGATGTGCATCAAGCCTGGTACATACTGAAAACCCTATAAG
GTCCTGGATAATTTTTGTTTGATTATTCATTGAAGAAACATTTATTTTCCAATTGTGTGAAGTTTTTGAC
TGTTAATAAAAGAATCTGTCAACCATCAAACTTCTGAGGCGGAAAGAACCAGCTGGGGCTCTAGGGGGTA
TCCCC
[43 nt withheld, positions 2246-2288]
C
[80 nt withheld, positions 2290-2369]
C
[91 nt withheld, positions 2371-2461]
A
[49 nt withheld, positions 2463-2511]
CCTTTGACGTTGGAGTCCACGTTCTTT
[37 nt withheld, positions 2539-2575]
ACCCTATCTCGGTCTATTCTTTTGATTTATAAGGGATTTTGCCGATTTCGGCCTATTGGTTAAAAAATGA
GCTGATTTAACAAAAATTTAACGCGAATTAATTCTGTGGAATGTGTGTCAGTTAGGGTGTGGAAAGTCCC
CAGGCTCCCCAGCAGGCAGAAGTATGCAAAGCATGCATCTCAATTAGTCAGCAACCAGGTGTGGAAAGTC
CCCAGGCTCCCCAGCAGGCAGAAGTATGCAAAGCATGCATCTCAATTAGTCAGCAACCATAGTCCCGCCC
CTAACTCCGCCCATCCCGCCCCTAACTCCGCCCAGTTCCGCCCATTCTCCGCCCCATGGCTGACTAATTT
TTTTTATTTATGCAGAGGCCGAGGCCGCCTCTGCCTCTGAGCTATTCCAGAAGTAGTGAGGAGGCTTTTT
TGGAGGCCTAGGCTTTTGCAAAAAGCTCCCGGGAGCTTGTATATCCATTTTCGGATCTGATCAGCACGTG
TTGACAATTAATCATCGGCATAGTATATCGGCATAGTATAATACGGCAAGGTGAGGAACTAAACCATGGC
CAAGCCTTTGTCTCAAGAAGAATCCACCCTCATTGAAAGAGCAACGGCTACAATCAACAGCATCCCCATC
TCTGAAGACTACAGCGTCGCCAGCGCAGCTCTCTCTAGCGACGGCCGCATCTTCACTGGTGTCAATGTAT
ATCATTTTACTGGGGGACCTTGTGCAGAACTCGTGGTGCTGGGCACTGCTGCTGCTGCGGCAGCTGGCAA
CCTGACTTGTATCGTCGCGATCGGAAATGAGAACAGGGGCATCTTGAGCCCCTGCGGACGGTGCCGACAG
GTGCTTCTCGATCTGCATCCTGGGATCAAAGCCATAGTGAAGGACAGTGATGGACAGCCGACGGCAGTTG
GGATTCGTGAATTGCTGCCCTCTGGTTATGTGTGGGAGGGCTAAGCACTTCGTGGCCGAGGAGCAGGACT
GACACGTGCTACGAGATTTCGATTCCACCGCCGCCTTCTATGAAAGGTTGGGCTTCGGAATCGTTTTCCG
GGACGCCGGCTGGATGATCCTCCAGCGCGGGGATCTCATGCTGGAGTTCTTCGCCCACCCCAACTTGTTT
ATTGCAGCTTATAATGGTTACAAATAAAGCAATAGCATCACAAATTTCACAAATAAAGCATTTTTTTCAC
TGCATTCTAGTTGTGGTTTGTCCAAACTCATCAATGTATCTTATCATGTCTGTATACCGTCGACCTCTAG
CTAGAGCTTGGCGTAATCATGGTCATAGCTGTTTCCTGTGTGAAATTGTTATCCGCTCACAATTCCACAC
AACATACGAGCCGGAAGCATAAAGTGTAAAGCCTGGGGTGCCTAATGAGTGAGCTAACTCACATTAATTG
CGTTGCGCTCACTGCCCGCTTTCCAGTCGGGAAACCTGTCGTGCCAGCTGCATTAATGAATCGGCCAACG
CGCGGGGAGAGGCGGTTTGCGTATTGGGCGCTCTTCCGCTTCCTCGCTCACTGACTCGCTGCGCTCGGTC
GTTCGGCTGCGGCGAGCGGTATCAGCTCACTCAAAGGCGGTAATACGGTTATCCACAGAATCAGGGGATA
ACGCAGGAAAGAACATGTGAGCAAAAGGCCAGCAAAAGGCCAGGAACCGTAAAAAGGCCGCGTTGCTGGC
GTTTTTCCATAGGCTCCGCCCCCCTGACGAGCATCACAAAAATCGACGCTCAAGTCAGAGGTGGCGAAAC
CCGACAGGACTATAAAGATACCAGGCGTTTCCCCCTGGAAGCTCCCTCGTGCGCTCTCCTGTTCCGACCC
TGCCGCTTACCGGATACCTGTCCGCCTTTCTCCCTTCGGGAAGCGTGGCGCTTTCTCATAGCTCACGCTG
TAGGTATCTCAGTTCGGTGTAGGTCGTTCGCTCCAAGCTGGGCTGTGTGCACGAACCCCCCGTTCAGCCC
GACCGCTGCGCCTTATCCGGTAACTATCGTCTTGAGTCCAACCCGGTAAGACACGACTTATCGCCACTGG
CAGCAGCCACTGGTAACAGGATTAGCAGAGCGAGGTATGTAGGCGGTGCTACAGAGTTCTTGAAGTGGTG
GCCTAACTACGGCTACACTAGAAGAACAGTATTTGGTATCTGCGCTCTGCTGAAGCCAGTTACCTTCGGA
AAAAGAGTTGGTAGCTCTTGATCCGGCAAACAAACCACCGCTGGTAGCGGTGGTTTTTTTGTTTGCAAGC
AGCAGATTACGCGCAGAAAAAAAGGATCTCAAGAAGATCCTTTGATCTTTTCTACGGGGTCTGACGCTCA
GTGGAACGAAAACTCACGTTAAGGGATTTTGGTCATGAGATTATCAAAAAGGATCTTCACCTAGATCCTT
TTAAATTAAAAATGAAGTTTTAAATCAATCTAAAGTATATATGAGTAAACTTGGTCTGACAGTTACCAAT
GCTTAATCAGTGAGGCACCTATCTCAGCGATCTGTCTATTTCGTTCATCCATAGTTGCCTGACTCCCCGT
CGTGTAGATAACTACGATACGGGAGGGCTTACCATCTGGCCCCAGTGCTGCAATGATACCGCGAGACCCA
CGCTCACCGGCTCCAGATTTATCAGCAATAAACCAGCCAGCCGGAAGGGCCGAGCGCAGAAGTGGTCCTG
CAACTTTATCCGCCTCCATCCAGTCTATTAATTGTTGCCGGGAAGCTAGAGTAAGTAGTTCGCCAGTTAA
TAGTTTGCGCAACGTTGTTGCCATTGCTACAGGCATCGTGGTGTCACGCTCGTCGTTTGGTATGGCTTCA
TTCAGCTCCGGTTCCCAACGATCAAGGCGAGTTACATGATCCCCCATGTTGTGCAAAAAAGCGGTTAGCT
CCTTCGGTCCTCCGATCGTTGTCAGAAGTAAGTTGGCCGCAGTGTTATCACTCATGGTTATGGCAGCACT
GCATAATTCTCTTACTGTCATGCCATCCGTAAGATGCTTTTCTGTGACTGGTGAGTACTCAACCAAGTCA
TTCTGAGAATAGTGTATGCGGCGACCGAGTTGCTCTTGCCCGGCGTCAATACGGGATAATACCGCGCCAC
ATAGCAGAACTTTAAAAGTGCTCATCATTGGAAAACGTTCTTCGGGGCGAAAACTCTCAAGGATCTTACC
GCTGTTGAGATCCAGTTCGATGTAACCCACTCGTGCACCCAACTGATCTTCAGCATCTTTTACTTTCACC
AGCGTTTCTGGGTGAGCAAAAACAGGAAGGCAAAATGCCGCAAAAAAGGGAATAAGGGCGACACGGAAAT
GTTGAATACTCATACTCTTCCTTTTTCAATATTATTGAAGCATTTATCAGGGTTATTGTCTCATGAGCGG
ATACATATTTGAATGTATTTAGAAAAATAAACAAATAGGGGTTCCGCGCACATTTCCCCGAAAAGTGCCA
CCTGACGTC
